Addgene plasmid #202188: pUBQ10:LLFLS2-2
Purpose: Express 'Frost Lisbon' Lemon FLS2-2 gene under the UBQ10 promoter
Depositing lab: Gitta Coaker. Depositing organization: University of California, Davis. Publication: Variation in microbial feature perception in the Rutaceae family with immune receptor conservation in citrus. Trinh J, Li T, Franco JY, Toruno TY, Stevens DM, Thapa SP, Wong J, Pineda R, Avila de Dios E, Kahn TL, Seymour DK, Ramadugu C, Coaker GL. Plant Physiol. 2023 May 5:kiad263. doi: 10.1093/plphys/kiad263. PubMed 37144828.
Backbone
  Vector backbone: pGWB14
  Modifications to backbone: Modified promoter to UBQ10 promoter
  Vector type: Plant Expression
  Selectable markers: Hygromycin
Growth in bacteria
  Bacterial resistance: Kanamycin, 50 μg/mL
  Growth temperature: 37°C
  Growth strain: DH5alpha
  Copy number: Unknown
Gene/Insert
  Gene/Insert name: Flagellin sensing 2 (alt name: FLS2)
  Species: Citrus limon
  GenBank ID: OP718789
  Promoter: AtUBQ10
  Tag / fusion protein: HA
  Cloning method: Gateway Cloning
  Sequencing primers: 5′ M13F; 3′ M13R
Terms and licenses: Academic/Nonprofit Terms; Industry Terms: Not Available to Industry
How to cite: pUBQ10:LLFLS2-2 was a gift from Gitta Coaker (Addgene plasmid # 202188 ; http://n2t.net/addgene:202188 ; RRID:Addgene_202188)
