[The description below was written by a language model from this plasmid's Addgene catalogue record and pLannotate feature annotations shown in this document.]
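Description:
pUBQ10:LLFLS2-2 is a plant expression binary vector of about 19.6 kb, built on the Gateway-compatible pGWB14 backbone in which the original promoter has been replaced by the Arabidopsis UBQ10 (AtUBQ10) promoter. The backbone carries the broad-host-range IncP replication system (oriV with the trfA replication protein), an oriT with traJ for mobilisation, and a bacterial kanamycin resistance gene (aphA-3) that matches the recorded kanamycin selection. These elements are typical of plasmids that shuttle between E. coli and Agrobacterium. Various remnants (tetR/tetA fragments, an IS1 element, a partial ColE1-type ori) are also annotated and appear to be backbone legacy sequence.

Between the nopaline-type right and left T-DNA border repeats lie three cassettes. The payload is the FLS2-2 coding sequence from 'Frost Lisbon' lemon (Citrus limon), encoding a homologue of the flagellin-sensing pattern-recognition receptor FLS2. It was inserted by Gateway recombination, so it is flanked by attB1 and attB2, and it is followed by a C-terminal 3xHA epitope tag and a NOS terminator. The annotation tool recognises only parts of the insert by similarity to Arabidopsis FLS2. It does not annotate the UBQ10 promoter itself, which presumably occupies the unannotated stretch upstream of attB1. Two plant selection cassettes flank the payload: NOS promoter–nptII–NOS terminator near the right border, and CaMV 35S–hygromycin phosphotransferase–NOS terminator near the left border. The record lists only hygromycin as the selectable marker.

The construct is intended for constitutive expression of HA-tagged lemon FLS2-2 in plant cells. This fits the associated study of microbial feature perception and immune receptor conservation in citrus and other Rutaceae, and the tag allows immunodetection of the receptor.
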