Features (pLannotate 1.2.2; 41 found; start..end, strand, type, name):
     12..107     -  CDS            traI (fragment): TRAI6_ECOLX - Experimental evidence at protein level: Swiss-Prot protein existence level 1. The initiation process of transfer DNA synthesis requires the interaction of at least three plasmid-specific components (TraH, I, and J) at the transfer origin resulting in the assembly of a specialised nucleoprotein complex - the relaxosome. Site- and strand-specific cleavage at the transfer origin is dependent on TraI and TraJ. From Escherichia coli.
    145..516     -  CDS            traJ: oriT-recognizing protein; traJ
    549..658     -  oriT           oriT: incP origin of transfer
    790..980     +  rep_origin     ori (fragment): high-copy-number ColE1/pMB1/pBR322/pUC origin of replication
   1339..1989    -  CDS            TetR: tetracycline resistance regulatory protein; tetR
   2095..2344    +  CDS            TcR (fragment): tetracycline efflux protein; tetA; confers resistance to tetracycline
   2454..2478    -  misc_feature   RB T-DNA repeat: right border repeat from nopaline C58 T-DNA
   2634..2817    +  promoter       NOS promoter: nopaline synthase promoter NOS promoter
   2838..3632    +  CDS            NeoR/KanR: aminoglycoside phosphotransferase from Tn5; aph(3')-II (or nptII); confers resistance to neomycin, kanamycin, and G418 (Geneticin®)
   3653..3802    +  CDS            ble (fragment): BLE_KLEPN - Experimental evidence at protein level: Swiss-Prot protein existence level 1. Binding protein with a strong affinity to the bleomycin family of antibiotics. Binds to CL990; an antimitotic-antibiotic compound. From Klebsiella pneumoniae.
   3809..4015    +  CDS            ocd (fragment): OCD_AGRFC - Experimental evidence at protein level: Swiss-Prot protein existence level 1. Catalyzes the conversion of L-ornithine into L-proline with release of ammonia. Is involved in the utilization of nopaline, a catabolic pathway that proceeds through L-arginine and L-ornithine to L-proline. Nopaline is a predominant opine in plant cells transformed with Ti plasmid pTiC58. From Agrobacterium fabrum (strain C58 / ATCC 33970) (Agrobacterium tumefaciens (strain C58)).
   4022..4274    +  terminator     NOS terminator: nopaline synthase terminator and poly(A) signal
   4278..4721    +  CDS            M13 gene III (fragment) (sequence partly withheld): pIII; III; minor coat protein
   4720..4810    +  CDS            lacI (fragment): lac repressor; lacI; The lac repressor binds to the lac operator to inhibit transcription in E. coli. This inhibition can be relieved by adding lactose or isopropyl-β-D-thiogalactopyranoside (IPTG).
   4823..4844    +  protein_bind   CAP binding site: CAP binding activates transcription in the presence of cAMP. E. coli catabolite activator protein
   4859..4889    +  promoter       lac promoter: promoter for the E. coli lac operon
   4893..4915    +  protein_bind   lac operator (fragment): The lac repressor binds to the lac operator to inhibit transcription in E. coli. This inhibition can be relieved by adding lactose or isopropyl-β-D-thiogalactopyranoside (IPTG). lac repressor encoded by lacI
   5972..5996    +  protein_bind   attB1: mutant version of attB; recombination site for the Gateway® BP reaction BP Clonase™
   6044..6379    +  CDS            FLS2 (fragment): FLS2_ARATH - Experimental evidence at protein level: Swiss-Prot protein existence level 1. Constitutes the pattern-recognition receptor (PPR) that determines the specific perception of flagellin (flg22), a potent elicitor of the defense response to pathogen-associated molecular patterns (PAMPs). Flagellin-binding to the receptor is the first step to initiate the innate immune MAP kinase signaling cascade (MEKK1, MKK4/MKK5 and MPK3/MPK6), resulting in enhanced resistance against pathogens. Binding to the effector AvrPto1 or to the phosphatase hopD2 from Pseudomonas syringae blocks the downstrea
   8330..9184    +  CDS            FLS2 (fragment): FLS2_ARATH - Experimental evidence at protein level: Swiss-Prot protein existence level 1. Constitutes the pattern-recognition receptor (PPR) that determines the specific perception of flagellin (flg22), a potent elicitor of the defense response to pathogen-associated molecular patterns (PAMPs). Flagellin-binding to the receptor is the first step to initiate the innate immune MAP kinase signaling cascade (MEKK1, MKK4/MKK5 and MPK3/MPK6), resulting in enhanced resistance against pathogens. Binding to the effector AvrPto1 or to the phosphatase hopD2 from Pseudomonas syringae blocks the downstrea
   9279..9617    +  CDS            FLS2 (fragment): FLS2_ARATH - Experimental evidence at protein level: Swiss-Prot protein existence level 1. Constitutes the pattern-recognition receptor (PPR) that determines the specific perception of flagellin (flg22), a potent elicitor of the defense response to pathogen-associated molecular patterns (PAMPs). Flagellin-binding to the receptor is the first step to initiate the innate immune MAP kinase signaling cascade (MEKK1, MKK4/MKK5 and MPK3/MPK6), resulting in enhanced resistance against pathogens. Binding to the effector AvrPto1 or to the phosphatase hopD2 from Pseudomonas syringae blocks the downstrea
   9715..9739    -  protein_bind   attB2: mutant version of attB; recombination site for the Gateway® BP reaction BP Clonase™
   9768..9857    +  CDS            3xHA: three tandem HA epitope tags
   9891..10143   +  terminator     NOS terminator: nopaline synthase terminator and poly(A) signal
  10572..10824   -  terminator     NOS terminator: nopaline synthase terminator and poly(A) signal
  10848..11276   -  CDS            nos (fragment): DHNO_AGRT7 - Protein inferred from homology: Swiss-Prot protein existence level 3. From Agrobacterium tumefaciens (strain T37).
  11292..12317   -  CDS            HygR: aminoglycoside phosphotransferase from E. coli; aph(4)-Ia; confers resistance to hygromycin
  12327..12671   -  promoter       CaMV 35S promoter: strong constitutive promoter from cauliflower mosaic virus
  12328..12374   -  promoter       minimal CaMV 35S promoter: minimal 35S promoter from cauliflower mosaic virus
  12809..12964   +  CDS            lacZα (fragment) (sequence partly withheld): LacZα fragment of β-galactosidase; lacZ fragment
  12962..13262   +  rep_origin     M13 ori (fragment) (sequence partly withheld): M13 bacteriophage origin of replication; arrow indicates direction of (+) strand synthesis
  13263..13393   +  CDS            lacI (fragment): lac repressor; lacI; The lac repressor binds to the lac operator to inhibit transcription in E. coli. This inhibition can be relieved by adding lactose or isopropyl-β-D-thiogalactopyranoside (IPTG).
  13447..13471   -  misc_feature   LB T-DNA repeat: left border repeat from nopaline C58 T-DNA
  14928..15047   -  CDS            tetR (fragment): TETR1_ECOLX - Experimental evidence at protein level: Swiss-Prot protein existence level 1. TetR is the repressor of the tetracycline resistance element; its N-terminal region forms a helix-turn-helix structure and binds DNA. Binding of tetracycline to TetR reduces the repressor affinity for the tetracycline resistance gene (tetA) promoter operator sites. From Escherichia coli.
  15067..16215   -  CDS            trfA: trans-acting replication protein that binds to and activates oriV
  16514..17308   -  CDS            KanR: aminoglycoside phosphotransferase; aphA-3; confers resistance to kanamycin
  17500..18267   +  mobile_element IS1: prokaryotic transposable element IS1
  18276..18425   -  CDS            satA (fragment): STA_BACSU - Also known as yyaR. Experimental evidence at protein level: Swiss-Prot protein existence level 1. Involved in resistance to streptothricin, a broad-spectrum antibiotic produced by streptomycetes. Detoxifies streptothricin via acetylation of the beta amino group of the first beta-lysyl moiety of streptothricin. From Bacillus subtilis (strain 168).
  18424..18618   -  CDS            satA (fragment): STA_BACSU - Also known as yyaR. Experimental evidence at protein level: Swiss-Prot protein existence level 1. Involved in resistance to streptothricin, a broad-spectrum antibiotic produced by streptomycetes. Detoxifies streptothricin via acetylation of the beta amino group of the first beta-lysyl moiety of streptothricin. From Bacillus subtilis (strain 168).
  18621..18896   -  CDS            klaC (fragment): KLAC_ECOLX - Also known as telB. Protein predicted: Swiss-Prot protein existence level 4. Belongs to the kla operon, which is associated with cryptic tellurite resistance, and IncW plasmid fertility inhibition. From Escherichia coli.
  18960..8       -  rep_origin     oriV (across the origin): incP origin of replication
>Addgene plasmid #202188 | pUBQ10:LLFLS2-2 | addgene full sequence | sequence record 399706 | Addgene NGS Result
TGAGCGTCGGAAAGGCGCTCGGTCTTGCCTTGCTCGTCGGTGATGTACTTCACCAGCTCCGCGAAGTCGC
TCTTCTTGATGGAGCGCATGGGGACGTGCTTGGCAATCACGCGCACCCCCCGGCCGTTTTAGCGGCTAAA
AAAGTCATGGCTCTGCCCTCGGGCGGACCACGCCCATCATGACCTTGCCAAGCTCGTCCTGCTTCTCTTC
GATCTTCGCCAGCAGGGCGAGGATCGTGGCATCACCGAACCGCGCCGTGCGCGGGTCGTCGGTGAGCCAG
AGTTTCAGCAGGCCGCCCAGGCGGCCCAGGTCGCCATTGATGCGGGCCAGCTCGCGGACGTGCTCATAGT
CCACGACGCCCGTGATTTTGTAGCCCTGGCCGACGGCCAGCAGGTAGGCCGACAGGCTCATGCCGGCCGC
CGCCGCCTTTTCCTCAATCGCTCTTCGTTCGTCTGGAAGGCAGTACACCTTGATAGGTGGGCTGCCCTTC
CTGGTTGGCTTGGTTTCATCAGCCATCCGCTTGCCCTCATCTGTTACGCCGGCGGTAGCCGGCCAGCCTC
GCAGAGCAGGATTCCCGTTGAGCACCGCCAGGTGCGAATAAGGGACAGTGAAGAAGGAACACCCGCTCGC
GGGTGGGCCTACTTCACCTATCCTGCCCGGCTGACGCCGTTGGATACACCAAGGAAAGTCTACACGAACC
CTTTGGCAAAATCCTGTATATCGTGCGAAAAAGGATGGATATACCGAAAAAATCGCTATAATGACCCCGA
AGCAGGGTTATGCAGCGGAAAAGCGCCACGCTTCCCGAAGGGAGAAAGGCGGACAGGTATCCGGTAAGCG
GCAGGGTCGGAACAGGAGAGCGCACGAGGGAGCTTCCAGGGGGAAACGCCTGGTATCTTTATAGTCCTGT
CGGGTTTCGCCACCTCTGACTTGAGCGTCGATTTTTGTGATGCTCGTCAGGGGGGCGGAGCCTATGGAAA
AACGCCAGCAACGCGGCCTTTTTACGGTTCCTGGCCTTTTGCTGGCCTTTTGCTCACATGTTCTTTCCTG
CGTTATCCCCTGATTCTGTGGATAACCGTATTACCGCCTTTGAGTGAGCTGATACCGCTCGCCGCAGCCG
AACGACCGAGCGCAGCGAGTCAGTGAGCGAGGAAGCGGAAGAGCGCCAGAAGGCCGCCAGAGAGGCCGAG
CGCGGCCGTGAGGCTTGGACGCTAGGGCAGGGCATGAAAAAGCCCGTAGCGGGCTGCTACGGGCGTCTGA
CGCGGTGGAAAGGGGGAGGGGATGTTGTCTACATGGCTCTGCTGTAGTGAGTGGGTTGCGCTCCGGCAGC
GGTCCTGATCAATCGTCACCCTTTCTCGGTCCTTCAACGTTCCTGACAACGAGCCTCCTTTTCGCCAATC
CATCGACAATCACCGCGAGTCCCTGCTCGAACGCTGCGTCCGGACCGGCTTCGTCGAAGGCGTCTATCGC
GGCCCGCAACAGCGGCGAGAGCGGAGCCTGTTCAACGGTGCCGCCGCGCTCGCCGGCATCGCTGTCGCCG
GCCTGCTCCTCAAGCACGGCCCCAACAGTGAAGTAGCTGATTGTCATCAGCGCATTGACGGCGTCCCCGG
CCGAAAAACCCGCCTCGCAGAGGAAGCGAAGCTGCGCGTCGGCCGTTTCCATCTGCGGTGCGCCCGGTCG
CGTGCCGGCATGGATGCGCGCGCCATCGCGGTAGGCGAGCAGCGCCTGCCTGAAGCTGCGGGCATTCCCG
ATCAGAAATGAGCGCCAGTCGTCGTCGGCTCTCGGCACCGAATGCGTATGATTCTCCGCCAGCATGGCTT
CGGCCAGTGCGTCGAGCAGCGCCCGCTTGTTCCTGAAGTGCCAGTAAAGCGCCGGCTGCTGAACCCCCAA
CCGTTCCGCCAGTTTGCGTGTCGTCAGACCGTCTACGCCGACCTCGTTCAACAGGTCCAGGGCGGCACGG
ATCACTGTATTCGGCTGCAACTTTGTCATGCTTGACACTTTATCACTGATAAACATAATATGTCCACCAA
CTTATCAGTGATAAAGAATCCGCGCGTTCAATCGGACCAGCGGAGGCTGGTCCGGAGGCCAGACGTGAAA
CCCAACATACCCCTGATCGTAATTCTGAGCACTGTCGCGCTCGACGCTGTCGGCATCGGCCTGATTATGC
CGGTGCTGCCGGGCCTCCTGCGCGATCTGGTTCACTCGAACGACGTCACCGCCCACTATGGCATTCTGCT
GGCGCTGTATGCGTTGGTGCAATTTGCCTGCGCACCTGTGCTGGGCGCGCTGTCGGATCGTTTCGGGCGG
CGGCCAATCTTGCTCGTCTCGCTGGCCGGCGCCAGATCTGGGGAACCCTGTGGTTGGCATGCACATACAA
ATGGACGAACGGATAAACCTTTTCACGCCCTTTTAAATATCCGATTATTCTAATAAACGCTCTTTTCTCT
TAGGTTTACCCGCCAATATATCCTGTCAAACACTGATAGTTTAAACTGAAGGCGGGAAACGACAATCTGA
TCATGAGCGGAGAATTAAGGGAGTCACGTTATGACCCCCGCCGATGACGCGGGACAAGCCGTTTTACGTT
TGGAACTGACAGAACCGCAACGTTGAAGGAGCCACTCAGCCGCGGGTTTCTGGAGTTTAATGAGCTAAGC
ACATACGTCAGAAACCATTATTGCGCGTTCAAAAGTCGCCTAAGGTCACTATCAGCTAGCAAATATTTCT
TGTCAAAAATGCTCCACTGACGTTCCATAAATTCCCCTCGGTATCCAATTAGAGTCTCATATTCACTCTC
AATCCAAATAATCTGCACCGGATCTGGATCGTTTCGCATGATTGAACAAGATGGATTGCACGCAGGTTCT
CCGGCCGCTTGGGTGGAGAGGCTATTCGGCTATGACTGGGCACAACAGACAATCGGCTGCTCTGATGCCG
CCGTGTTCCGGCTGTCAGCGCAGGGGCGCCCGGTTCTTTTTGTCAAGACCGACCTGTCCGGTGCCCTGAA
TGAACTGCAGGACGAGGCAGCGCGGCTATCGTGGCTGGCCACGACGGGCGTTCCTTGCGCAGCTGTGCTC
GACGTTGTCACTGAAGCGGGAAGGGACTGGCTGCTATTGGGCGAAGTGCCGGGGCAGGATCTCCTGTCAT
CTCACCTTGCTCCTGCCGAGAAAGTATCCATCATGGCTGATGCAATGCGGCGGCTGCATACGCTTGATCC
GGCTACCTGCCCATTCGACCACCAAGCGAAACATCGCATCGAGCGAGCACGTACTCGGATGGAAGCCGGT
CTTGTCGATCAGGATGATCTGGACGAAGAGCATCAGGGGCTCGCGCCAGCCGAACTGTTCGCCAGGCTCA
AGGCGCGCATGCCCGACGGCGATGATCTCGTCGTGACCCATGGCGATGCCTGCTTGCCGAATATCATGGT
GGAAAATGGCCGCTTTTCTGGATTCATCGACTGTGGCCGGCTGGGTGTGGCGGACCGCTATCAGGACATA
GCGTTGGCTACCCGTGATATTGCTGAAGAGCTTGGCGGCGAATGGGCTGACCGCTTCCTCGTGCTTTACG
GTATCGCCGCTCCCGATTCGCAGCGCATCGCCTTCTATCGCCTTCTTGACGAGTTCTTCTGAGCGGGACT
CTGGGGTTCGAAATGACCGACCAAGCGACGCCCAACCTGCCATCACGAGATTTCGATTCCACCGCCGCCT
TCTATGAAAGGTTGGGCTTCGGAATCGTTTTCCGGGACGCCGGCTGGATGATCCTCCAGCGCGGGGATCT
CATGCTGGAGTTCTTCGCCCACGGGATCTCTGCGGAACAGGCGGTCGAAGGTGCCGATATCATTACGACA
GCAACGGCCGACAAGCACAACGCCACGATCCTGAGCGACAATATGATCGGGCCCGGCGTCCACATCAACG
GCGTCGGCGGCGACTGCCCAGGCAAGACCGAGATGCACCGCGATATCTTGCTGCGTTCGGATATTTTCGT
GGAGTTCCCGCCACAGACCCGGATGATCCCCGATCGTTCAAACATTTGGCAATAAAGTTTCTTAAGATTG
AATCCTGTTGCCGGTCTTGCGATGATTATCATATAATTTCTGTTGAATTACGTTAAGCATGTAATAATTA
ACATGTAATGCATGACGTTATTTATGAGATGGGTTTTTATGATTAGAGTCCCGCAATTATACATTTAATA
CGCGATAGAAAACAAAATATAGCGCGCAAACTAGGATAAATTATCGCGCGCGGTGTCATCTATGTTACTA
GATCGGGCCTCCTGTC
[82 nt withheld, positions 4287-4368]
GCTCTGAGGGA
[161 nt withheld, positions 4380-4540]
T
[41 nt withheld, positions 4542-4582]
T
[62 nt withheld, positions 4584-4645]
A
[35 nt withheld, positions 4647-4681]
CCTCCCTCAATCGGTTGAATGTCGCCCTTTTGTCTTTGGCCCAATACGCAAACCGCCTCTCCCCGCGCGT
TGGCCGATTCATTAATGCAGCTGGCACGACAGGTTTCCCGACTGGAAAGCGGGCAGTGAGCGCAACGCAA
TTAATGTGAGTTAGCTCACTCATTAGGCACCCCAGGCTTTACACTTTATGCTTCCGGCTCGTATGTTGTG
TGGAATTGTGAGCGGATAACAATTTCACACAGGAAACAGCTATGACCATGATTACGCCAAGCTTGATCAG
GATATTCTTGTTTAAGATGTTGAACTCTATGGAGGTTTGTATGAACTGATGATCTAGGACCGGATAAGTT
CCCTTCTTCATAGCGAACTTATTCAAAGAATGTTTTGTGTATCATTCTTGTTACATTGTTATTAATGAAA
AAATATTATTGGTCATTGGACTGAACACGAGTGTTAAATATGGACCAGGCCCCAAATAAGATCCATTGAT
ATATGAATTAAATAACAAGAATAAATCGAGTCACCAAACCACTTGCCTTTTTTAACGAGACTTGTTCACC
AACTTGATACAAAAGTCATTATCCTATGCAAATCAATAATCATACAAAAATATCCAATAACACTAAAAAA
TTAAAAGAAATGGATAATTTCACAATATGTTATACGATAAAGAAGTTACTTTTCCAAGAAATTCACTGAT
TTTATAAGCCCACTTGCATTAGATAAATGGCAAAAAAAAACAAAAAGGAAAAGAAATAAAGCACGAAGAA
TTCTAGAAAATACGAAATACGCTTCAATGCAGTGGGACCCACGGTTCAATTATTGCCAATTTTCAGCTCC
ACCGTATATTTAAAAAATAAAACGATAATGCTAAAAAAATATAAATCGTAACGATCGTTAAATCTCAACG
GCTGGATCTTATGACGACCGTTAGAAATTGTGGTTGTCGACGAGTCAGTAATAAACGGCGTCAAAGTGGT
TGCAGCCGGCACACACGAGTCGTGTTTATCAACTCAAAGCACAAATACTTTTCCTCAACCTAAAAATAAG
GCAATTAGCCAAAAACAACTTTGCGTGTAAACAACGCTCAATACACGTGTCATTTTATTATTAGCTATTG
CTTCACCGCCTTAGCTTTCTCGTGACCTAGTCGTCCTCGTCTTTTCTTCTTCTTCTTCTATAAAACAATA
CCCAAAGAGCTCTTCTTCTTCACAATTCAGATTTCAATTTCTCAAAATCTTAAAAACTTTCTCTCAATTC
TCTCTACCGTGATCAAGGCTAGAGTTATCAACAAGTTTGTACAAAAAAGCAGGCTCCGCGGCCGCCCCCT
TCACCATGGAGTCTCAAACAGTCAGCTTAAGCTTAATCGTAGTCATATTTTTTTCTCTCTTTTCCACTGT
TGCATTATCAACTGCAGAACGAAGCTTAGAAGAAGTAGAAACTGAAGCCTTGAGGGCCTTTAAGAATGGC
ATCACCAGCGACCCTTTAGGAGCACTCGCCGATTGGAATGGCGCAAATCAAATTCATCACTGCAACTGGT
CTGGAATCACCTGTGACCCTTCGTCAAACCATGTCATAGCCATTAAACTCGTCGACAAGCAGCTCCAAGG
CCAGATATCTCCATTCCTTCGCAACCTTTCAGCCCTCCAGGTTCTTGATTTATCTTTGAATTCATTCTCT
GGGAGTATTCCGGCTCAGCTGGGGCAATGCTCCCAGCTTGCTGAACTAACTCTGTACCATAATTCTCTTT
CGGGTTCCATTCCACCAGAAATAGGATCCCTTCAGAATCTGCAAGCAATGGACTTAGGAAATAACTTCTT
GAATGGAAGCATACCTGAAAGCATTTGCAACTGTACTTCCTTGTTAGCGCTTGGTCTCATTTTCAACAAT
CTTACTGGAACAATCCCAAAAGACATAGGAAATTTGAGAAGCCTTCAAATGTTTGTAGCATACCACAACA
AGCTTGTAGGTTCAATTCCAGTTTCCATGGGTAGATTAGAAGCCTTGCAAGCTTTAGATGTGAGTCAGAA
CATGTTGTCGGGAACAATACCTCCAGAAATAGGAAACCTGTCGAACTTAGAATATCTTCAGTTATTTGAA
AATTCTATTGGAGGAAGAATCCCGTCCCAACTAGGCAATTTTACAAAGCTTCTCGCCCTTGAACTGTACA
CCAATCAGCTCACCGGAAGCATTCCCTCTGAGCTTGGAAATTTGGCTAGCTTACAATCAATGCATCTATA
CAAAAATAGCTTGAATTCCACAATCCCAATTTCTTTGTTCCAGCTGAAATCTTTAACTCGTTTAGGCCTC
TCCGAGAATGAGTTGACTGGAACATTACCCCTCGAACTAGGATCTCTAAGGTCATTACGAGTATTGACCC
TACATTCCAATAAGTTCACTGGGGAGATCCCTTCTTCATTGACAAACCTGACAAATTTAACATATTTGTC
AATGAGCTTCAATTTCTTAACAGGGAAGCTTCCATCAAACATTGGCTTGCTTCATAACCTCGAAAATCTG
ACCATGAATAACAATCTTCTTGAGGGAACCATTCCATCTAGTATCACGAACTGTACCCATCTCGCATCCA
TAGGTTTGGCATTCAATAGGATTACTGGGAGAATTCCCACTGGTTTAGGAAAGATGCAAAACCTTACATT
CCTATCCTTGTCATCAAATGGTATGTCCGGAGAAATCCCCGATGACCTTTTCAACTGTTCAAATCTTGAA
ATTCTTGATCTGAGTGAAAACAATTTCAGTGGACTGCTGAAACCAGGAGTCGGAAAGCTTAATAATCTCA
AGATTATGAAAATCCGAACAAATTTCTTTGTTGGGCCAATCCCACCAGAGATCGGCAATCTGAGCCAACT
CATGACCTTGTCTCTTGGTGAAAATAGTTTCACAGGTCCTATTACACCAGACTTATCCAAGCTTTCTCTC
CTTCAGGGACTCCTTTTGAATCACAACCATCTAGAAGGTGCAATACCCGATAGACTGTTTGAACTGAAGC
AGCTAACCTATCTTGATTTGCAGCAAAACAAGTTGACAGGTCCAATTCCAAATGCTATCTCAAATCTTGG
GTTTCTTTCATACTTGAACCTCCAAGGCAACAATCTTAACGGGTCAATACCAATAAGCATGGAGCGTCTT
CATCGACTTTTGACCCTGGATCTCTCTCATAACCATTTAACAGGATCCGCTCCAGGATCTATGATTGCAG
GTATGGGAAGTATACAAATATATTTGAACTTCTCATACAATTTATTGGAGGGAAGTATTCCAGATGAGAT
TGGTAAGCTGGAAATGGCACAAGCCATTGACATTTCAAACAATAACCTCTCAGGGAAAATTCCTAAAATG
CTTCAAGGCTGCAGAAATCTGTTCTCTCTTGATCTGTCAGGAAATAAACTTTCTGGTGCAATCGGTGCTG
AAGTTTTTGGTCGAATGGGTATGCTTATGAGCTTGAACCTTTCAAAAAATGGTTTAGATGGTGAAATCCC
TGAAGAGTTGGCAAATTTGAAGCATCTTAGCTCGCTAGACCTTTCTCACAACAAGTTGACGGGCATCATC
CCGGAACGCCTGGGCAGTCTTTCCGCCTTGAAACAACTGAACCTTTCTTTAAATCAACTTGAAGGCCACG
TTCCTGAAACTGGCATATTCAGAAGCATTAACATGTCTAGTTTGGTCGGAAACCAAGCTCTCTGCGGAAC
AAAAACTCTCAGATCATGCAGCTCATCAAGGAAAAACTCACACCATTTATCCAAGAGGACAAAGTTGGTA
CTTCGCTGCTCAGTTGCTGTGGTTCTAGTTCTAGTTCTAGTGCTACTGATGTTAACACTCCGTCGATATC
GATATGCCAAAAATAGGACATCAGAAAGGGTTGAGGCCCAAGATCAAGAACCAGAGTTCATTTCCGCGAT
GACACTAAAAAGGTTTGATCGAACAGAATTAGAAAATGCTACCGGCTTCTTCAGTGAAAACAACATTATT
GGTAACAGCAGTTTGAGTACTGTTTACAGAGGTCGACTGGAAGATGGGCAGATTGTAGCAGTGAAAAAAC
TGAATTTCCATCAATTCTCTGCAGAGTCTGACAAGAGCTTCTACCGCGAGGCCAAAACCTTATCGAAGCT
GAAGCACAGGAATCTGGTTAAGGTGCTGGGGTATGCTTGGGAAAGTGGGAAACTCAAGGCATTGGTTCTT
GAATACATGGAAAATGGAAGCTTGGAAAGCGTTATACATGGACCTGGGGTGGATCACTCAAGGTGGACGC
TGCCCAAAAGAATAGATGTTCTTATTTCCGTTGCCAGTGGGTTGGATTATTTGCATTCAGGTTATGACTT
CCCCATTGTTCACTGTGACTTGAAGCCTTCCAATATTCTCTTAGACAGAGACTTTGAGGCTCATGTGAGC
GATTTTGGTACGTCTCGAATGTTGGATGTTCATCTACAAGATGTCTCCTCATTATCATCAGCTTTTCAAG
GCACTATTGGCTACTTGGCACCAGGTAAATCTTTCAAGCTCATCAGTGTTTCCTTATTACAGGTCATGAT
TTCTATAGAAGTCTTGTACTAAATCATATATGTGTTCTTTCTCATCAGAGTTTGCGTACATGAGGACAGT
CGCGACTAAAGTAGATGTGTTTAGCTTTGGTATAGTGGTCACGGAGTTCTTGACAAAACGGAGGCCAACA
GGACTGGATGCAGAGAATGGGTTGTCGCCTATCAGCTTGCGTCAACTTGTGGAGAAAGCTGTGGCAAATG
GAATCAACGGGGTTCGTCAAATCACAGACCCTAGGCTGGTTTTGAGTATTTATGAAGAGCAGGAGCAGTA
CCAAGTATTGGAAGAGCTCTTTAAACTGGCCTTGGCTTGTACTTCCTCAAATCCTGAGGATCGTCCCAAT
ATGAACGAGGTGCTGTCTACGCTTCCGAAGCTACGAGAAACAAGATTTGGAAATCGTGATGAACACTTTC
CTTCCGGTGGAGAATCAAACACACCAGCGCCTTTAAAAGGACAGTTCAAGGGTGGGCGCGCCGACCCAGC
TTTCTTGTACAAAGTGGTTGATAACAGCGGGTTAATTAACATCTTTTACCCATACGATGTTCCTGACTAT
GCGGGCTATCCCTATGACGTCCCGGACTATGCAGGATCCTATCCATATGACGTTCCAGATTACGCTGCTC
AGTGCAGCGCTTAGAGCTCGAATTTCCCCGATCGTTCAAACATTTGGCAATAAAGTTTCTTAAGATTGAA
TCCTGTTGCCGGTCTTGCGATGATTATCATATAATTTCTGTTGAATTACGTTAAGCATGTAATAATTAAC
ATGTAATGCATGACGTTATTTATGAGATGGGTTTTTATGATTAGAGTCCCGCAATTATACATTTAATACG
CGATAGAAAACAAAATATAGCGCGCAAACTAGGATAAATTATCGCGCGCGGTGTCATCTATGTTACTAGA
TCGGGAATTAGCTTCATCAACGCAAGACATGCGCACGACCGTCTGACAGGAGAGGAATTTCCGACGAGCA
CAGAAAGGACTTGCTCTTGGACGTAGGCCTATTTCTCAGGCACATGTATCAAGTGTTCGGACGTGGGTTT
TCGATGGTGTATCAGCCGCCGCCAACTGGGAGATGAGGAGGCTTTCTTGGGGGGCAGTCAGCAGTTCATT
TCACAAGACAGAGGAACTTGTAAGGAGATGCACTGATTTATCTTGGCGCAAACCAGCAGGACGAATTAGT
GGGAATAGCCCGCGAATATCTAAGTTATGCCTGTCGGCATGAGCAGAAACTTCCAATTCGAAACAGTTTG
GAGAGGTTGTTTTTGGGCATACCTTTTGTTAGTCAGCCTCTCGATTGCTCATCGTCATTACACAGTACCG
AAGTTTGATCGATCTAGTAACATAGATGACACCGCGCGCGATAATTTATCCTAGTTTGCGCGCTATATTT
TGTTTTCTATCGCGTATTAAATGTATAATTGCGGGACTCTAATCATAAAAACCCATCTCATAAATAACGT
CATGCATTACATGTTAATTATTACATGCTTAACGTAATTCAACAGAAATTATATGATAATCATCGCAAGA
CCGGCAACAGGATTCAATCTTAAGAAACTTTATTGCCAAATGTTTGAACGATCTGCTTCGACGCACTCCT
TCTTTACTCCACCATCTCGTCCTTATTGAAAACGTGGGTAGCACCAAAACGAATCAAGTCGCTGGAACTG
AAGTTACCAATCACGCTGGATGATTTGCCAGTTGGATTAATCTTGCCTTTCCCCGCATGAATAATATTGA
TGAATGCATGCGTGAGGGGTATTTCGATTTTGGCAATAGCTGCAATTGCCGCGACATCCTCCAACGAGCA
TAATTCTTCAGAAAAATAGCGATGTTCCATGTTGTCAGGGCATGCATGATGCACGTTATGAGGTGACGGT
GCTAGGCAGTATTCCCTCAAAGTTTCATAGTCAGTATCATATTCATCATTGCATTCCTGCAAGAGAGAAT
TGAGACGCAATCCACACGCTGCGGCAACCTTCCGGCGTTCGTGGTCTATTTGCTCTTGGACGTTGCAAAC
GTAAGTGTTGGATCCCGGTCGGCATCTACTCTATTCCTTTGCCCTCGGACGAGTGCTGGGGCGTCGGTTT
CCACTATCGGCGAGTACTTCTACACAGCCATCGGTCCAGACGGCCGCGCTTCTGCGGGCGATTTGTGTAC
GCCCGACAGTCCCGGCTCCGGATCGGACGATTGCGTCGCATCGACCCTGCGCCCAAGCTGCATCATCGAA
ATTGCCGTCAACCAAGCTCTGATAGAGTTGGTCAAGACCAATGCGGAGCATATACGCCCGGAGCCGCGGC
GATCCTGCAAGCTCCGGATGCCTCCGCTCGAAGTAGCGCGTCTGCTGCTCCATACAAGCCAACCACGGCC
TCCAGAAGAAGATGTTGGCGACCTCGTATTGGGAATCCCCGAACATCGCCTCGCTCCAGTCAATGACCGC
TGTTATGCGGCCATTGTCCGTCAGGACATTGTTGGAGCCGAAATCCGCGTGCACGAGGTGCCGGACTTCG
GGGCAGTCCTCGGCCCAAAGCATCAGCTCATCGAGAGCCTGCGCGACGGACGCACTGACGGTGTCGTCCA
TCACAGTTTGCCAGTGATACACATGGGGATCAGCAATCGCGCATATGAAATCACGCCATGTAGTGTATTG
ACCGATTCCTTGCGGTCCGAATGGGCCGAACCCGCTCGTCTGGCTAAGATCGGCCGCAGCGATCGCATCC
ATGGCCTCCGCGACCGGCTGCAGAACAGCGGGCAGTTCGGTTTCAGGCAGGTCTTGCAACGTGACACCCT
GTGCACGGCGGGAGATGCAATAGGTCAGGCTCTCGCTGAATTCCCCAATGTCAAGCACTTCCGGAATCGG
GAGCGCGGCCGATGCAAAGTGCCGATAAACATAACGATCTTTGTAGAAACCATCGGCGCAGCTATTTACC
CGCAGGACATATCCACGCCCTCCTACATCGAAGCTGAAAGCACGAGATTCTTCGCCCTCCGAGAGCTGCA
TCAGGTCGGAGACGCTGTCGAACTTTTCGATCAGAAACTTCTCGACAGACGTCGCGGTGAGTTCAGGCTT
TTTCATATCGGGGTCGTCCTCTCCAAATGAAATGAACTTCCTTATATAGAGGAAGGGTCTTGCGAAGGAT
AGTGGGATTGTGCGTCATCCCTTACGTCAGTGGAGATATCACATCAATCCACTTGCTTTGAAGACGTGGT
TGGAACGTCTTCTTTTTCCACGATGCTCCTCGTGGGTGGGGGTCCATCTTTGGGACCACTGTCGGCAGAG
GCATCTTGAACGATAGCCTTTCCTTTATCGCAATGATGGCATTTGTAGGTGCCACCTTCCTTTTCTACTG
TCCTTTTGATGAAGTGACAGATAGCTGGGCAATGGAATCCGAGGAGGTTTCCCGATATTACCCTTTGTTG
AAAAGTCTCAATAGCCCTTTGGTCTTCTGAGACTGTATCTTTGATATTCTTGGAGTAGACGAGAGTGTCG
TGCTCCACCATGTTGACGGATCTCTAGGACGCGTCGACGCGTCGACGCGTCGACGCGTCGACGCGTCCTA
GAAGCTAATTCACTGGCCGTCGTTTTACAACGTCGTGACTGGGAAAACCCTGGCGTTACCCAACTTAATC
GCCTTGCAGCACATCCCCCTTTCGCCAGCTGGCGTAATAGCGAAGAGGCCCGCACCGATCGCCCTTCCCA
ACAGTTGCGCAGCCTGAATG
[44 nt withheld, positions 12962-13005]
C
[141 nt withheld, positions 13007-13147]
CCTTTGACGTTGGAGTCCACGTTCTTT
[37 nt withheld, positions 13175-13211]
ACCCTATCTCGGGCTATTCTTTTGATTTATAAGGGATTTTGCCGATTTCGGAACCACCATCAAACAGGAT
TTTCGCCTGCTGGGGCAAACCAGCGTGGACCGCTTGCTGCAACTCTCTCAGGGCCAGGCGGTGAAGGGCA
ATCAGCTGTTGCCCGTCTCACTGGTGAAAAGAAAAACCACCCCAGTACATTAAAAACGTCCGCAATGTGT
TATTAAGTTGTCTAAGCGTCAATTTGTTTACACCACAATATATCCTGCCACCAGCCAGCCAACAGCTCCC
CGACCGGCAGCTCGGCACAAAATCACCACTCGATACAGGCAGCCCATCAGTCCGGGACGGCGTCAGCGGG
AGAGCCGTTGTAAGGCGGCAGACTTTGCTCATGTTACCGATGCTATTCGGAAGAACGGCAACTAAGCTGC
CGGGTTTGAAACACGGATGATCTCGCGGAGGGTAGCATGTTGATTGTAACGATGACAGAGCGTTGCTGCC
TGTGATCAAATATCATCTCCCTCGCAGAGATCCGAATTATCAGCCTTCTTATTCATTTCTCGCTTAACCG
TGACAGGCTGTCGATCTTGAGAACTATGCCGACATAATAGGAAATCGCTGGATAAAGCCGCTGAGGAAGC
TGAGTGGCGCTATTTCTTTAGAAGTGAACGTTGACGATATCAACTCCCCTATCCATTGCTCACCGAATGG
TACAGGTCGGGGACCCGAAGTTCCGACTGTCGGCCTGATGCATCCCCGGCTGATCGACCCCAGATCTGGG
GCTGAGAAAGCCCAGTAAGGAAACAACTGTAGGTTCGAGTCGCGAGATCCCCCGGAACCAAAGGAAGTAG
GTTAAACCCGCTCCGATCAGGCCGAGCCACGCCAGGCCGAGAACATTGGTTCCTGTAGGCATCGGGATTG
GCGGATCAAACACTAAAGCTACTGGAACGAGCAGAAGTCCTCCGGCCGCCAGTTGCCAGGCGGTAAAGGT
GAGCAGAGGCACGGGAGGTTGCCACTTGCGGGTCAGCACGGTTCCGAACGCCATGGAAACCGCCCCCGCC
AGGCCCGCTGCGACGCCGACAGGATCTAGCGCTGCGTTTGGTGTCAACACCAACAGCGCCACGCCCGCAG
TTCCGCAAATAGCCCCCAGGACCGCCATCAATCGTATCGGGCTACCTAGCAGAGCGGCAGAGATGAACAC
GACCATCAGCGGCTGCACAGCGCCTACCGTCGCCGCGACCCCGCCCGGCAGGCGGTAGACCGAAATAAAC
AACAAGCTCCAGAATAGCGAAATATTAAGTGCGCCGAGGATGAAGATGCGCATCCACCAGATTCCCGTTG
GAATCTGTCGGACGATCATCACGAGCAATAAACCCGCCGGCAACGCCCGCAGCAGCATACCGGCGACCCC
TCGGCCTCGCTGTTCGGGCTCCACGAAAACGCCGGACAGATGCGCCTTGTGAGCGTCCTTGGGGCCGTCC
TCCTGTTTGAAGACCGACAGCCCAATGATCTCGCCGTCGATGTAGGCGCCGAATGCCACGGCATCTCGCA
ACCGTTCAGCGAACGCCTCCATGGGCTTTTTCTCCTCGTGCTCGTAAACGGACCCGAACATCTCTGGAGC
TTTCTTCAGGGCCGACAATCGGATCTCGCGGAAATCCTGCACGTCGGCCGCTCCAAGCCGTCGAATCTGA
GCCTTAATCACAATTGTCAATTTTAATCCTCTGTTTATCGGCAGTTCGTAGAGCGCGCCGTGCGTCCCGA
GCGATACTGAGCGAAGCAAGTGCGTCGAGCAGTGCCCGCTTGTTCCTGAAATGCCAGTAAAGCGCTGGCT
GCTGAACCCCCAGCCGGAACTGACCCCACAAGGCCCTAGCGTTTGCAATGCACCAGGTCATCATTGACCC
AGGCGTGTTCCACCAGGCCGCTGCCTCGCAACTCTTCGCAGGCTTCGCCGACCTGCTCGCGCCACTTCTT
CACGCGGGTGGAATCCGATCCGCACATGAGGCGGAAGGTTTCCAGCTTGAGCGGGTACGGCTCCCGGTGC
GAGCTGAAATAGTCGAACATCCGTCGGGCCGTCGGCGACAGCTTGCGGTACTTCTCCCATATGAATTTCG
TGTAGTGGTCGCCAGCAAACAGCACGACGATTTCCTCGTCGATCAGGACCTGGCAACGGGACGTTTTCTT
GCCACGGTCCAGGACGCGGAAGCGGTGCAGCAGCGACACCGATTCCAGGTGCCCAACGCGGTCGGACGTG
AAGCCCATCGCCGTCGCCTGTAGGCGCGACAGGCATTCCTCGGCCTTCGTGTAATACCGGCCATTGATCG
ACCAGCCCAGGTCCTGGCAAAGCTCGTAGAACGTGAAGGTGATCGGCTCGCCGATAGGGGTGCGCTTCGC
GTACTCCAACACCTGCTGCCACACCAGTTCGTCATCGTCGGCCCGCAGCTCGACGCCGGTGTAGGTGATC
TTCACGTCCTTGTTGACGTGGAAAATGACCTTGTTTTGCAGCGCCTCGCGCGGGATTTTCTTGTTGCGCG
TGGTGAACAGGGCAGAGCGGGCCGTGTCGTTTGGCATCGCTCGCATCGTGTCCGGCCACGGCGCAATATC
GAACAAGGAAAGCTGCATTTCCTTGATCTGCTGCTTCGTGTGTTTCAGCAACGCGGCCTGCTTGGCCTCG
CTGACCTGTTTTGCCAGGTCCTCGCCGGCGGTTTTTCGCTTCTTGGTCGTCATAGTTCCTCGCGTGTCGA
TGGTCATCGACTTCGCCAAACCTGCCGCCTCCTGTTCGAGACGACGCGAACGCTCCACGGCGGCCGATGG
CGCGGGCAGGGCAGGGGGAGCCAGTTGCACGCTGTCGCGCTCGATCTTGGCCGTAGCTTGCTGGACCATC
GAGCCGACGGACTGGAAGGTTTCGCGGGGCGCACGCATGACGGTGCGGCTTGCGATGGTTTCGGCATCCT
CGGCGGAAAACCCCGCGTCGATCAGTTCTTGCCTGTATGCCTTCCGGTCAAACGTCCGATTCATTCACCC
TCCTTGCGGGATTGCCCCGACTCACGCCGGGGCAATGTGCCCTTATTCCTGATTTGACCCGCCTGGTGCC
TTGGTGTCCAGATAATCCACCTTATCGGCAATGAAGTCGGTCCCGTAGACCGTCTGGCCGTCCTTCTCGT
ACTTGGTATTCCGAATCTTGCCCTGCACGAATACCAGCGACCCCTTGCCCAAATACTTGCCGTGGGCCTC
GGCCTGAGAGCCAAAACACTTGATGCGGAAGAAGTCGGTGCGCTCCTGCTTGTCGCCGGCATCGTTGCGC
CACATCTAGGTACTAAAACAATTCATCCAGTAAAATATAATATTTTATTTTCTCCCAATCAGGCTTGATC
CCCAGTAAGTCAAAAAATAGCTCGACATACTGTTCTTCCCCGATATCCTCCCTGATCGACCGGACGCAGA
AGGCAATGTCATACCACTTGTCCGCCCTGCCGCTTCTCCCAAGATCAATAAAGCCACTTACTTTGCCATC
TTTCACAAAGATGTTGCTGTCTCCCAGGTCGCCGTGGGAAAAGACAAGTTCCTCTTCGGGCTTTTCCGTC
TTTAAAAAATCATACAGCTCGCGCGGATCTTTAAATGGAGTGTCTTCTTCCCAGTTTTCGCAATCCACAT
CGGCCAGATCGTTATTCAGTAAGTAATCCAATTCGGCTAAGCGGCTGTCTAAGCTATTCGTATAGGGACA
ATCCGATATGTCGATGGAGTGAAAGAGCCTGATGCACTCCGCATACAGCTCGATAATCTTTTCAGGGCTT
TGTTCATCTTCATACTCTTCCGAGCAAAGGACGCCATCGGCCTCACTCATGAGCAGATTGCTCCAGCCAT
CATGCCGTTCAAAGTGCAGGACCTTTGGAACAGGCAGCTTTCCTTCCAGCCATAGCATCATGTCCTTTTC
CCGTTCCACATCATAGGTGGTCCCTTTATACCGGCTGTCCGTCATTTTTAAATATAGGTTTTCATTTTCT
CCCACCAGCTTATATACCTTAGCAGGAGACATTCCTTCCGTATCTTTTACGCAGCGGTATTTTTCGATCA
GTTTTTTCAATTCCGGTGATATTCTCATTTTAGCCATTTATTATTTCCTTCCTCTTTTCTACAGTATTTA
AAGATACCCCAAGAAGCTAATTATAACAAGACGAACTCCAATTCACTGTTCCTTGCATTCTAAAACCTTA
AATACCAGAAAACAGCTTTTTCAAAGTTGTTTTCAAAGTTGGCGTATAACATAGTATCGACGGAGCCGAT
TTTGAAACCACAATTATGGGTGATGCTGCCAACTTACTGATTTAGTGTATGATGGTGTTTTTGAGGTGCT
CCAGTGGCTTCTGTTTCTATCAGCTGTCCCTCCTGTTCAGCTACTGACGGGGTGGTGCGTAACGGCAAAA
GCACCGCCGGACATCAGCGCTATCTCTGCTCTCACTGCCGTAAAACATGGCAACTGCAGTTCACTTACAC
CGCTTCTCAACCCGGTACGCACCAGAAAATCATTGATATGGCCATGAATGGCGTTGGATGCCGGGCAACA
GCCCGCATTATGGGCGTTGGCCTCAACACGATTTTACGTCACTTAAAAAACTCAGGCCGCAGTCGGTAAC
CTCGCGCATACAGCCGGGCAGTGACGTCATCGTCTGCGCGGAAATGGACGAACAGTGGGGCTATGTCGGG
GCTAAATCGCGCCAGCGCTGGCTGTTTTACGCGTATGACAGTCTCCGGAAGACGGTTGTTGCGCACGTAT
TCGGTGAACGCACTATGGCGACGCTGGGGCGTCTTATGAGCCTGCTGTCACCCTTTGACGTGGTGATATG
GATGACGGATGGCTGGCCGCTGTATGAATCCCGCCTGAAGGGAAAGCTGCACGTAATCAGCAAGCGATAT
ACGCAGCGAATTGAGCGGCATAACCTGAATCTGAGGCAGCACCTGGCACGGCTGGGACGGAAGTCGCTGT
CGTTCTCAAAATCGGTGGAGCTGCATGACAAAGTCATCGGGCATTATCTGAACATAAAACACTATCAATA
AGTTGGAGTCATTACCCAATTATGATAGAATTTACAAGCTATAAGGTTATTGTCCTGGGTTTCAAGCATT
AGTCCATGCAAGTTTTTATGCTTTGCCCATTCTATAGATATATTGATAAGCGCGCTGCCTATGCCTTGCC
CCCTGAAATCCTTACATACGGCGATATCTTCTATATAAAAGATATATTATCTTATCAGTATTGTCAATAT
ATTCAAGGCAATCTGCCTCCTCATCCTCTTCATCCTCTTCGTCTTGGTAGCTTTTTAAATATGGCGCTTC
ATAGAGTAATTCTGTAAAGGTCCAATTCTCGTTTTCATACCTCGGTATAATCTTACCTATCACCTCAAAT
GGTTCGCTGGGTTTATCGCACCCCCGAACACGAGCACGGCACCCGCGACCACTATGCCAAGAATGCCCAA
GGTAAAAATTGCCGGCCCCGCCATGAAGTCCGTGAATGCCCCGACGGCCGAAGTGAAGGGCAGGCCGCCA
CCCAGGCCGCCGCCCTCACTGCCCGGCACCTGGTCGCTGAATGTCGATGCCAGCACCTGCGGCACGTCAA
TGCTTCCGGGCGTCGCGCTCGGGCTGATCGCCCATCCCGTTACTGCCCCGATCCCGGCAATGGCAAGGAC
TGCCAGCGCTGCCATTTTTGGGGTGAGGCCGTTCGCGGCCGAGGGGCGCAGCCCCTGGGGGGATGGGAGG
CCCGCGTTAGCGGGCCGGGAGGGTTCGAGAAGGGGGGGCACCCCCCTTCGGCGTGCGCGGTCACGCGCAC
AGGGCGCAGCCCTGGTTAAAAACAAGGTTTATAAATATTGGTTTAAAAGCAGGTTAAAAGACAGGTTAGC
GGTGGCCGAAAAACGGGCGGAAACCCTTGCAAATGCTGGATTTTCTGCCTGTGGACAGCCCCTCAAATGT
CAATAGGTGCGCCCCTCATCTGTCAGCACTCTGCCCCTCAAGTGTCAAGGATCGCGCCCCTCATCTGTCA
GTAGTCGCGCCCCTCAAGTGTCAATACCGCAGGGCACTTATCCCCAGGCTTGTCCACATCATCTGTGGGA
AACTCGCGTAAAATCAGGCGTTTTCGCCGATTTGCGAGGCTGGCCAGCTCCACGTCGCCGGCCGAAATCG
AGCCTGCCCCTCATCTGTCAACGCCGCGCCGGGTGAGTCGGCCCCTCAAGTGTCAACGTCCGCCCCTCAT
CTGTCAGTGAGGGCCAAGTTTTCCGCGAGGTATCCACAACGCCGGCGGCCGCGGTGTCTCGCACACGGCT
TCGACGGCGTTTCTGGCGCGTTTGCAGGGCCATAGACGGCCGCCAGCCCAGCGGCGAGGGCAACCAGCCC
GG
